Addgene plasmid #187628: (F) pADH2 (G)_P2 (SBE113)
Purpose: promoter of the gene alcohol dehydrogenase 2 from R. toruloides fro the P2 position (F/G)
Depositing lab: Petri-Jaan Lahtvee. Depositing organization: Tallinn University of Technology. Publication: Development of a dedicated Golden Gate Assembly Platform (RtGGA) for Rhodotorula toruloides. Bonturi N, Pinheiro MJ, de Oliveira PM, Rusadze E, Eichinger T, Liudziute G, De Biaggi JS, Brauer A, Remm M, Miranda EA, Ledesma-Amaro R, Lahtvee PJ. Metab Eng Commun. 2022 May 23;15:e00200. doi: 10.1016/j.mec.2022.e00200. eCollection 2022 Dec. PubMed 35662893.
Backbone
  Vector backbone: pJET 1.2
  Backbone size w/o insert (bp): 3004
  Total vector size (bp): 3728
  Vector type: Bacterial Expression
Growth in bacteria
  Bacterial resistance: Ampicillin, 100 μg/mL
  Growth temperature: 37°C
  Growth strain: DH5alpha
  Copy number: Unknown
Gene/Insert
  Gene/Insert name: (F) pADH2 (G)
  Species: Rhodotorula toruloides
  Insert size (bp): 725
  Cloning method: Unknown
  Sequencing primers: 5′ CCATATCCATCCGGCGTAAT; 3′ CCTGATGAGGTGGTTAGCAT
Terms and licenses: Academic/Nonprofit Terms; Industry Terms: Not Available to Industry
How to cite: (F) pADH2 (G)_P2 (SBE113) was a gift from Petri-Jaan Lahtvee (Addgene plasmid # 187628 ; http://n2t.net/addgene:187628 ; RRID:Addgene_187628)
