[The description below was written by a language model from this plasmid's Addgene catalogue record and pLannotate feature annotations shown in this document.]
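Description:
(F) pADH2 (G)_P2 (SBE113) is a small part-storage plasmid of about 3.7 kb from a Golden Gate assembly toolkit (RtGGA) developed for the oleaginous yeast Rhodotorula toruloides. It is built on the pJET 1.2 cloning backbone and, although catalogued as a bacterial expression vector, its role is to hold and propagate a DNA part in E. coli rather than to express a protein. It is maintained through a high-copy ColE1/pUC-type origin of replication and selected with ampicillin through the β-lactamase gene (AmpR) driven by its own bla promoter.

The payload is a roughly 725 bp fragment carrying the promoter of the R. toruloides alcohol dehydrogenase 2 gene (ADH2). The "(F)" and "(G)" in the name, together with "P2", indicate that the part is flanked by the F and G assembly junctions, so it slots into the second promoter position when a multi-gene construct is assembled. The record does not give the restriction enzyme or the overhang details. The automated annotation does not label the insert itself, which is expected for a non-model yeast promoter. It most plausibly lies in the unannotated stretch between the T7 promoter and the lac UV5 promoter. The T7 promoter, lac UV5 promoter, CAP binding site and lacI fragment are backbone elements with no role in the part's function. The plasmid is used as a donor of the ADH2 promoter to drive a second transcription unit in expression cassettes built for metabolic engineering of R. toruloides.
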