Features (pLannotate 1.2.2; 7 found; start..end, strand, type, name):
    248..836     -  rep_origin     ori: high-copy-number ColE1/pMB1/pBR322/pUC origin of replication
   1007..1867    -  CDS            AmpR: β-lactamase; bla; confers resistance to ampicillin, carbenicillin, and related antibiotics
   1868..1972    -  promoter       AmpR promoter: bla
   2364..2382    +  promoter       T7 promoter: promoter for bacteriophage T7 RNA polymerase
   3621..3651    -  promoter       lac UV5 promoter: E. coli lac promoter with an "up" mutation
   3666..3687    -  protein_bind   CAP binding site: CAP binding activates transcription in the presence of cAMP. E. coli catabolite activator protein
   3712..65      -  CDS            lacI (fragment) (across the origin): lac repressor; lacI; The lac repressor binds to the lac operator to inhibit transcription in E. coli. This inhibition can be relieved by adding lactose or isopropyl-β-D-thiogalactopyranoside (IPTG).
>Addgene plasmid #187628 | (F) pADH2 (G)_P2 (SBE113) | addgene full sequence | sequence record 386111 | Addgene NGS Result
TGTCGTGCCAGCTGCATTAATGAATCGGCCAACGCGCGGGGAGAGGCGGTTTGCGTATTGGGCGCTCTTC
CGCTTCCTCGCTCACTGACTCGCTGCGCTCGGTCGTTCGGCTGCGGCGAGCGGTATCAGCTCACTCAAAG
GCGGTAATACGGTTATCCACAGAATCAGGGGATAACGCAGGAAAGAACATGTGAGCAAAAGGCCAGCAAA
AGGCCAGGAACCGTAAAAAGGCCGCGTTGCTGGCGTTTTTCCATAGGCTCCGCCCCCCTGACGAGCATCA
CAAAAATCGACGCTCAAGTCAGAGGTGGCGAAACCCGACAGGACTATAAAGATACCAGGCGTTTCCCCCT
GGAAGCTCCCTCGTGCGCTCTCCTGTTCCGACCCTGCCGCTTACCGGATACCTGTCCGCCTTTCTCCCTT
CGGGAAGCGTGGCGCTTTCTCATAGCTCACGCTGTAGGTATCTCAGTTCGGTGTAGGTCGTTCGCTCCAA
GCTGGGCTGTGTGCACGAACCCCCCGTTCAGCCCGACCGCTGCGCCTTATCCGGTAACTATCGTCTTGAG
TCCAACCCGGTAAGACACGACTTATCGCCACTGGCAGCAGCCACTGGTAACAGGATTAGCAGAGCGAGGT
ATGTAGGCGGTGCTACAGAGTTCTTGAAGTGGTGGCCTAACTACGGCTACACTAGAAGAACAGTATTTGG
TATCTGCGCTCTGCTGAAGCCAGTTACCTTCGGAAAAAGAGTTGGTAGCTCTTGATCCGGCAAACAAACC
ACCGCTGGTAGCGGTGGTTTTTTTGTTTGCAAGCAGCAGATTACGCGCAGAAAAAAAGGATCTCAAGAAG
ATCCTTTGATCTTTTCTACGGGGTCTGACGCTCAGTGGAACGAAAACTCACGTTAAGGGATTTTGGTCAT
GAGATTATCAAAAAGGATCTTCACCTAGATCCTTTTAAATTAAAAATGAAGTTTTAAATCAATCTAAAGT
ATATATGAGTAAACTTGGTCTGACAGTTACCAATGCTTAATCAGTGAGGCACCTATCTCAGCGATCTGTC
TATTTCGTTCATCCATAGTTGCCTGACTCCCCGTCGTGTAGATAACTACGATACGGGAGGGCTTACCATC
TGGCCCCAGTGCTGCAATGATACCGCGAGACCCACGCTCACCGGCTCCAGATTTATCAGCAATAAACCAG
CCAGCCGGAAGGGCCGAGCGCAGAAGTGGTCCTGCAACTTTATCCGCCTCCATCCAGTCTATTAATTGTT
GCCGGGAAGCTAGAGTAAGTAGTTCGCCAGTTAATAGTTTGCGCAACGTTGTTGCCATTGCTACAGGCAT
CGTGGTGTCACGCTCGTCGTTTGGTATGGCTTCATTCAGCTCCGGTTCCCAACGATCAAGGCGAGTTACA
TGATCCCCCATGTTGTGCAAAAAAGCGGTTAGCTCCTTCGGTCCTCCGATCGTTGTCAGAAGTAAGTTGG
CCGCAGTGTTATCACTCATGGTTATGGCAGCACTGCATAATTCTCTTACTGTCATGCCATCCGTAAGATG
CTTTTCTGTGACTGGTGAGTACTCAACCAAGTCATTCTGAGAATAGTGTATGCGGCGACCGAGTTGCTCT
TGCCCGGCGTCAATACGGGATAATACCGCGCCACATAGCAGAACTTTAAAAGTGCTCATCATTGGAAAAC
GTTCTTCGGGGCGAAAACTCTCAAGGATCTTACCGCTGTTGAGATCCAGTTCGATGTAACCCACTCGTGC
ACCCAACTGATCTTCAGCATCTTTTACTTTCACCAGCGTTTCTGGGTGAGCAAAAACAGGAAGGCAAAAT
GCCGCAAAAAAGGGAATAAGGGCGACACGGAAATGTTGAATACTCATACTCTTCCTTTTTCAATATTATT
GAAGCATTTATCAGGGTTATTGTCTCATGAGCGGATACATATTTGAATGTATTTAGAAAAATAAACAAAT
AGGGGTTCCGCGCACATTTCCCCGAAAAGTGCCACCTGACGTCTAAGAAACCATTATTATCATGACATTA
ACCTATAAAAATAGGCGTATCACGAGGCCGCCCCTGCAGCCGAATTATATTATTTTTGCCAAATAATTTT
TAACAAAAGCTCTGAAGTCTTCTTCATTTAAATTCTTAGATGATACTTCATCTGGAAAATTGTCCCAATT
AGTAGCATCACGCTGTGAGTAAGTTCTAAACCATTTTTTTATTGTTGTATTATCTCTAATCTTACTACTC
GATGAGTTTTCGGTATTATCTCTATTTTTAACTTGGAGCAGGTTCCATTCATTGTTTTTTTCATCATAGT
GAATAAAATCAACTGCTTTAACACTTGTGCCTGAACACCATATCCATCCGGCGTAATACGACTCACTATA
GGGAGAGCGGCCGCCAGATCTTCCGGATGGCTCGAGTTTTTCAGCAAGATATGCGGTCTCATTGTTGTGA
CTGTCGGAGACGTGGCAGCTGTCAGCTAGACGGGAAATGACGGTGCGAGAGTGAACAGCCGGGAATGGGA
ACGCACGAAGAGAGAGGGCTGCGAAGGCTGGACCGGTATGGGCTGAGTGCGAGTGCTGTGCGAGGGTGTG
TAGCAGTGTGTGCAAGTGAAGAGCAAGTTGTAAGAGAGAGAGCGAGCGCAAGGTTGCGGGACGGTCGATG
GGTGGGGAAGGCGAAGAGCGAGGAAGGCCACTCCTGCTCGGGACGACTCGCAAGTCGGCTCGCTCTCGCA
CGAGACACGCTTAATTGACGCCCACAGCCACTCGAGCACGGGACCCAGCCACCCCGAAGCAAAGCCCACC
CTTCGACGTCTCCACCCATGAATTAACGACTGCGGGCGAGGACGGAAGACGAGTAAAGTGTGGTGGAGAG
CGGCGGGGATCAGCCTAGCTGCCATTCCCAGTGTACACGACTGCAACGACGTCGTCGTAGGCTCTGACCG
TAGTCTCCGAGGTCCTACTTGATCAGTACACCGCCCGCAACAAGCTCGAGCTGTTCCCACACCGCGCTCA
CCTGCTGGACTGCCTGCTACTGCTTGCTCAGCGCACACACACCCTCAAAGAACACCGTCGCAAACCGCAG
CACCCCGCCGGCGCGACTGATGGCATCACGAGGAGGACGAGGAGGAGGGCGAGGAGGGAGGGGAGGAGGG
GCGTCGGGGAAGCCTCAGCCGAAGCTGAGACCATGCATCTTTCTAGAAGATCTCCTACAATATTCTCAGC
TGCCATGGAAAATCGATGTTCTTCTTTTATTCTCTCAAGATTTTCAGGCTGTATATTAAAACTTATATTA
AGAACTATGCTAACCACCTCATCAGGAACCGTTGTAGGTGGCGTGGGTTTTCTTGGCAATCGACTCTCAT
GAAAACTACGAGCTAAATATTCAATATGTTCCTCTTGACCAACTTTATTCTGCATTTTTTTTGAACGAGG
TTTAGAGCAAGCTTCAGGAAACTGAGACAGGAATTTTATTAAAAATTTAAATTTTGAAGAAAGTTCAGGG
TTAATAGCATCCATTTTTTGCTTTGCAAGTTCCTCAGCATTCTTAACAAAAGACGTCTCTTTTGACATGT
TTAAAGTTTAAACCTCCTGTGTGAAATTATTATCCGCTCATAATTCCACACATTATACGAGCCGGAAGCA
TAAAGTGTAAAGCCTGGGGTGCCTAATGAGTGAGCTAACTCACATTAATTGCGTTGCGCTCACTGCCAAT
TGCTTTCCAGTCGGGAAACC
